Addgene plasmid #111209: TNFR1-YFP
Purpose: fluorescent fusion protein
Depositing lab: Johannes A. Schmid. Depositing organization: Medical University of Vienna.
Backbone
  Vector backbone: Unknown
  Backbone manufacturer: Clontech
  Vector type: Mammalian Expression
  Selectable markers: Neomycin (select with G418)
Growth in bacteria
  Bacterial resistance: Kanamycin, 50 μg/mL
  Growth temperature: 37°C
  Growth strain: DH5alpha
  Copy number: High Copy
Gene/Insert
  Gene/Insert name: TNFRSF1A
  Species: H. sapiens (human)
  Entrez Gene: TNFRSF1A (a.k.a. CD120a, FPF, TBP1, TNF-R, TNF-R-I, TNF-R55, TNFAR, TNFR1, TNFR55, TNFR60, p55, p55-R, p60)
  Tag / fusion protein: EYFP (C terminal on insert)
  Cloning method: Restriction Enzyme; 5′ cloning site Unknown (unknown if destroyed)
Terms and licenses: Academic/Nonprofit Terms; Industry Terms: Not Available to Industry
How to cite: TNFR1-YFP was a gift from Johannes A. Schmid (Addgene plasmid # 111209 ; http://n2t.net/addgene:111209 ; RRID:Addgene_111209)
