[The description below was written by a language model from this plasmid's Addgene catalogue record and pLannotate feature annotations shown in this document.]
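Description:
TNFR1-YFP is a mammalian expression plasmid of about 6.1 kb that encodes human TNFRSF1A (TNF receptor 1, also called p55 or CD120a) fused at its C terminus to enhanced YFP. The catalogue lists the exact backbone as unknown, giving only the manufacturer. The feature layout is nonetheless typical of an N-terminal-insertion fluorescent protein fusion vector: the human cytomegalovirus immediate early enhancer and promoter drive the receptor coding sequence, which runs through a remnant of the multiple cloning site into the mammalian codon-optimised EYFP open reading frame and ends at an SV40 polyadenylation signal. The cloning sites used are not recorded.

In E. coli the plasmid is maintained at high copy from a ColE1/pUC-type origin, and an f1 origin is also present, which would allow single-stranded DNA production. A single Tn5 aminoglycoside phosphotransferase gene (NeoR/KanR) provides selection in both hosts. A bacterial bla-type promoter placed immediately upstream of the SV40 enhancer/early promoter lets the same cassette confer kanamycin resistance in bacteria and G418 resistance in transfected mammalian cells, with an HSV thymidine kinase polyadenylation signal terminating it. The short annotated fragments (RSF ori, large T antigen, ble, bGH poly(A)) are partial sequence matches and probably not functional elements.

The stated purpose is simply a fluorescent fusion protein. Placing the tag on the cytoplasmic C-terminal end leaves the N-terminal signal sequence and extracellular ligand-binding region unobstructed. This makes the construct suitable for visualising the receptor's expression and subcellular localisation in live or fixed cells, and for other fluorescence-based assays of TNF receptor behaviour.
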