Features (pLannotate 1.2.2; 16 found; start..end, strand, type, name):
      1..51      +  rep_origin     RSF ori (fragment): Plasmids containing the RSF 1030 origin of replication can be propagated in E. coli cells that contain additional plasmids with compatible origins.
    119..422     +  enhancer       CMV enhancer: human cytomegalovirus immediate early enhancer
    423..626     +  promoter       CMV promoter: human cytomegalovirus (CMV) immediate early promoter
    661..2025    +  CDS            TNFRSF1A (sequence partly withheld): TNR1A_HUMAN - Also known as TNFAR, TNFR1. Experimental evidence at protein level: Swiss-Prot protein existence level 1. Receptor for TNFSF2/TNF-alpha and homotrimeric TNFSF1/lymphotoxin-alpha. The adapter molecule FADD recruits caspase-8 to the activated receptor. The resulting death-inducing signaling complex (DISC) performs caspase-8 proteolytic activation which initiates the subsequent cascade of caspases (aspartate-specific cysteine proteases) mediating apoptosis. Contributes to the induction of non-cytocidal TNF effects including anti-viral state and activation of the acid sphingomyelinas
   2026..2075    +  misc_feature   MCS (fragment): multiple cloning site
   2089..2808    +  CDS            EYFP: enhanced YFP mammalian codon-optimized
   2825..2908    +  CDS            large T antigen (fragment): large T antigen from SV40 (simian virus 40)
   2931..3052    +  polyA_signal   SV40 poly(A) signal: SV40 polyadenylation signal
   3086..3514    -  rep_origin     f1 ori (sequence partly withheld): f1 bacteriophage origin of replication; arrow indicates direction of (+) strand synthesis
   3541..3645    +  promoter       AmpR promoter: bla
   3647..4004    +  promoter       SV40 promoter: SV40 enhancer and early promoter
   4039..4833    +  CDS            NeoR/KanR: aminoglycoside phosphotransferase from Tn5; aph(3')-II (or nptII); confers resistance to neomycin, kanamycin, and G418 (Geneticin®)
   4854..5006    +  CDS            ble (fragment): BLE_KLEPN - Experimental evidence at protein level: Swiss-Prot protein existence level 1. Binding protein with a strong affinity to the bleomycin family of antibiotics. Binds to CL990; an antimitotic-antibiotic compound. From Klebsiella pneumoniae.
   5065..5112    +  polyA_signal   HSV TK poly(A) signal: herpes simplex virus thymidine kinase polyadenylation signal (Cole and Stacy, 1985)
   5203..5219    -  polyA_signal   bGH poly(A) signal (fragment): bovine growth hormone polyadenylation signal
   5441..6029    +  rep_origin     ori: high-copy-number ColE1/pMB1/pBR322/pUC origin of replication
>Addgene plasmid #111209 | TNFR1-YFP | addgene full sequence | sequence record 212987 | Addgene NGS Result
CATGTTCTTTCCTGCGTTATCCCCTGATTCTGTGGATAACCGTATTACCGCCATGCATTAGTTATTAATA
GTAATCAATTACGGGGTCATTAGTTCATAGCCCATATATGGAGTTCCGCGTTACATAACTTACGGTAAAT
GGCCCGCCTGGCTGACCGCCCAACGACCCCCGCCCATTGACGTCAATAATGACGTATGTTCCCATAGTAA
CGCCAATAGGGACTTTCCATTGACGTCAATGGGTGGAGTATTTACGGTAAACTGCCCACTTGGCAGTACA
TCAAGTGTATCATATGCCAAGTACGCCCCCTATTGACGTCAATGACGGTAAATGGCCCGCCTGGCATTAT
GCCCAGTACATGACCTTATGGGACTTTCCTACTTGGCAGTACATCTACGTATTAGTCATCGCTATTACCA
TGGTGATGCGGTTTTGGCAGTACATCAATGGGCGTGGATAGCGGTTTGACTCACGGGGATTTCCAAGTCT
CCACCCCATTGACGTCAATGGGAGTTTGTTTTGGCACCAAAATCAACGGGACTTTCCAAAATGTCGTAAC
AACTCCGCCCCATTGACGCAAATGGGCGGTAGGCGTGTACGGTGGGAGGTCTATATAAGCAGAGCTGGTT
TAGTGAACCGTCAGATCCGCTAGCACCACCATGGGCCTCTCCACCGTGCCTGACCTGCTGCTGCCGCTGG
TGCTCCTGGAGCTGTTGGTGGGAATATACCCCTCAGGGGTTATTGGACTGGTCCCTCACCTAGGGGACAG
GGAGAAGAGAGAT
[360 nt withheld, positions 784-1143]
CAGAACACCGTGTGCACCTGCCATGCAGGTTTCTTTCTAAGAGAAAACGAGTGTGTCTCCTGTAGTAACT
GTAAGAAAAGCCTGGAGTGCACGAAGTTGTGCCTACCCCAGATTGAGAATGTTAAGGGCACTGAGGACTC
AGGCACCACAGTGCTGTTGCCCCTGGTCATTTTCTTTGGTCTTTGCCTTTTATCCCTCCTCTTCATTGGT
TTAATGTATCGCTACCAACGGTGGAAGTCCAAGCTCTACTCCATTGTTTGTGGGAAATCGACACCTGAAA
AAGAGGGGGAGCTTGAAGGAACTACTACTAAGCCCCTGGCCCCAAACCCAAGCTTCAGTCCCACTCCAGG
CTTCACCCCCACCCTGGGCTTCAGTCCCGTGCCCAGTTCCACCTTCACCTCCAGCTCCACCTATACCCCC
GGTGACTGTCCCAACTTTGCGGCTCCCCGCAGAGAGGTGGCACCACCCTATCAGGGGGCTGACCCCATCC
TTGCGACAGCCCTCGCCTCCGACCCCATCCCCAACCCCCTTCAGAAGTGGGAGGACAGCGCCCACAAGCC
ACAGAGCCTAGACACTGATGACCCCGCGACGCTGTACGCCGTGGTGGAGAACGTGCCCCCGTTGCGCTGG
AAGGAATTCGTGCGGCGCCTAGGGCTGAGCGACCACGAGATCGATCGGCTGGAGCTGCAGAACGGGCGCT
GCCTGCGCGAGGCGCAATACAGCATGCTGGCGACCTGGAGGCGGCGCACGCCGCGGCGCGAGGCCACGCT
GGAGCTGCTGGGACGCGTGCTCCGCGACATGGACCTGCTGGGCTGCCTGGAGGACATCGAGGAGGCGCTT
TGCGGCCCCGCCGCCCTCCCGCCCGCGCCCAGTCTTCTCAGAGAGCTCAAGCTTCGAATTCTGCAGTCGA
CGGTACCGCGGGCCCGGGATCCACCGGTCGCCACCATGGTGAGCAAGGGCGAGGAGCTGTTCACCGGGGT
GGTGCCCATCCTGGTCGAGCTGGACGGCGACGTAAACGGCCACAAGTTCAGCGTGTCCGGCGAGGGCGAG
GGCGATGCCACCTACGGCAAGCTGACCCTGAAGTTCATCTGCACCACCGGCAAGCTGCCCGTGCCCTGGC
CCACCCTCGTGACCACCTTCGGCTACGGCCTGCAGTGCTTCGCCCGCTACCCCGACCACATGAAGCAGCA
CGACTTCTTCAAGTCCGCCATGCCCGAAGGCTACGTCCAGGAGCGCACCATCTTCTTCAAGGACGACGGC
AACTACAAGACCCGCGCCGAGGTGAAGTTCGAGGGCGACACCCTGGTGAACCGCATCGAGCTGAAGGGCA
TCGACTTCAAGGAGGACGGCAACATCCTGGGGCACAAGCTGGAGTACAACTACAACAGCCACAACGTCTA
TATCATGGCCGACAAGCAGAAGAACGGCATCAAGGTGAACTTCAAGATCCGCCACAACATCGAGGACGGC
AGCGTGCAGCTCGCCGACCACTACCAGCAGAACACCCCCATCGGCGACGGCCCCGTGCTGCTGCCCGACA
ACCACTACCTGAGCTACCAGTCCGCCCTGAGCAAAGACCCCAACGAGAAGCGCGATCACATGGTCCTGCT
GGAGTTCGTGACCGCCGCCGGGATCACTCTCGGCATGGACGAGCTGTACAAGTAAAGCGGCCGCGACTCT
AGATCATAATCAGCCATACCACATTTGTAGAGGTTTTACTTGCTTTAAAAAACCTCCCACACCTCCCCCT
GAACCTGAAACATAAAATGAATGCAATTGTTGTTGTTAACTTGTTTATTGCAGCTTATAATGGTTACAAA
TAAAGCAATAGCATCACAAATTTCACAAATAAAGCATTTTTTTCACTGCATTCTAGTTGTGGTTTGTCCA
AACTCATCAATGTATCTTAAGGCGTAAATTGTAAGCGTTAATATTTTGTTAAAATTCGCGTTAAATTTTT
GTTAAATCAGCTCATTTTTTAACCAATAGGCCGAAATCGGCAAAATCCCTTATAAATCAAAAGAATAGAC
CGAGATAGGGT
[37 nt withheld, positions 3185-3221]
AAAGAACGTGGACTCCAACGTCAAAGG
[49 nt withheld, positions 3249-3297]
T
[91 nt withheld, positions 3299-3389]
G
[124 nt withheld, positions 3391-3514]
CAGGTGGCACTTTTCGGGGAAATGTGCGCGGAACCCCTATTTGTTTATTTTTCTAAATACATTCAAATAT
GTATCCGCTCATGAGACAATAACCCTGATAAATGCTTCAATAATATTGAAAAAGGAAGAGTCCTGAGGCG
GAAAGAACCAGCTGTGGAATGTGTGTCAGTTAGGGTGTGGAAAGTCCCCAGGCTCCCCAGCAGGCAGAAG
TATGCAAAGCATGCATCTCAATTAGTCAGCAACCAGGTGTGGAAAGTCCCCAGGCTCCCCAGCAGGCAGA
AGTATGCAAAGCATGCATCTCAATTAGTCAGCAACCATAGTCCCGCCCCTAACTCCGCCCATCCCGCCCC
TAACTCCGCCCAGTTCCGCCCATTCTCCGCCCCATGGCTGACTAATTTTTTTTATTTATGCAGAGGCCGA
GGCCGCCTCGGCCTCTGAGCTATTCCAGAAGTAGTGAGGAGGCTTTTTTGGAGGCCTAGGCTTTTGCAAA
GATCGATCAAGAGACAGGATGAGGATCGTTTCGCATGATTGAACAAGATGGATTGCACGCAGGTTCTCCG
GCCGCTTGGGTGGAGAGGCTATTCGGCTATGACTGGGCACAACAGACAATCGGCTGCTCTGATGCCGCCG
TGTTCCGGCTGTCAGCGCAGGGGCGCCCGGTTCTTTTTGTCAAGACCGACCTGTCCGGTGCCCTGAATGA
ACTGCAAGACGAGGCAGCGCGGCTATCGTGGCTGGCCACGACGGGCGTTCCTTGCGCAGCTGTGCTCGAC
GTTGTCACTGAAGCGGGAAGGGACTGGCTGCTATTGGGCGAAGTGCCGGGGCAGGATCTCCTGTCATCTC
ACCTTGCTCCTGCCGAGAAAGTATCCATCATGGCTGATGCAATGCGGCGGCTGCATACGCTTGATCCGGC
TACCTGCCCATTCGACCACCAAGCGAAACATCGCATCGAGCGAGCACGTACTCGGATGGAAGCCGGTCTT
GTCGATCAGGATGATCTGGACGAAGAGCATCAGGGGCTCGCGCCAGCCGAACTGTTCGCCAGGCTCAAGG
CGAGCATGCCCGACGGCGAGGATCTCGTCGTGACCCATGGCGATGCCTGCTTGCCGAATATCATGGTGGA
AAATGGCCGCTTTTCTGGATTCATCGACTGTGGCCGGCTGGGTGTGGCGGACCGCTATCAGGACATAGCG
TTGGCTACCCGTGATATTGCTGAAGAGCTTGGCGGCGAATGGGCTGACCGCTTCCTCGTGCTTTACGGTA
TCGCCGCTCCCGATTCGCAGCGCATCGCCTTCTATCGCCTTCTTGACGAGTTCTTCTGAGCGGGACTCTG
GGGTTCGAAATGACCGACCAAGCGACGCCCAACCTGCCATCACGAGATTTCGATTCCACCGCCGCCTTCT
ATGAAAGGTTGGGCTTCGGAATCGTTTTCCGGGACGCCGGCTGGATGATCCTCCAGCGCGGGGATCTCAT
GCTGGAGTTCTTCGCCCACCCTAGGGGGAGGCTAACTGAAACACGGAAGGAGACAATACCGGAAGGAACC
CGCGCTATGACGGCAATAAAAAGACAGAATAAAACGCACGGTGTTGGGTCGTTTGTTCATAAACGCGGGG
TTCGGTCCCAGGGCTGGCACTCTGTCGATACCCCACCGAGACCCCATTGGGGCCAATACGCCCGCGTTTC
TTCCTTTTCCCCACCCCACCCCCCAAGTTCGGGTGAAGGCCCAGGGCTCGCAGCCAACGTCGGGGCGGCA
GGCCCTGCCATAGCCTCAGGTTACTCATATATACTTTAGATTGATTTAAAACTTCATTTTTAATTTAAAA
GGATCTAGGTGAAGATCCTTTTTGATAATCTCATGACCAAAATCCCTTAACGTGAGTTTTCGTTCCACTG
AGCGTCAGACCCCGTAGAAAAGATCAAAGGATCTTCTTGAGATCCTTTTTTTCTGCGCGTAATCTGCTGC
TTGCAAACAAAAAAACCACCGCTACCAGCGGTGGTTTGTTTGCCGGATCAAGAGCTACCAACTCTTTTTC
CGAAGGTAACTGGCTTCAGCAGAGCGCAGATACCAAATACTGTTCTTCTAGTGTAGCCGTAGTTAGGCCA
CCACTTCAAGAACTCTGTAGCACCGCCTACATACCTCGCTCTGCTAATCCTGTTACCAGTGGCTGCTGCC
AGTGGCGATAAGTCGTGTCTTACCGGGTTGGACTCAAGACGATAGTTACCGGATAAGGCGCAGCGGTCGG
GCTGAACGGGGGGTTCGTGCACACAGCCCAGCTTGGAGCGAACGACCTACACCGAACTGAGATACCTACA
GCGTGAGCTATGAGAAAGCGCCACGCTTCCCGAAGGGAGAAAGGCGGACAGGTATCCGGTAAGCGGCAGG
GTCGGAACAGGAGAGCGCACGAGGGAGCTTCCAGGGGGAAACGCCTGGTATCTTTATAGTCCTGTCGGGT
TTCGCCACCTCTGACTTGAGCGTCGATTTTTGTGATGCTCGTCAGGGGGGCGGAGCCTATGGAAAAACGC
CAGCAACGCGGCCTTTTTACGGTTCCTGGCCTTTTGCTGGCCTTTTGCTCA
